Addgene plasmid #67636: AAV-CMV-Nrf2
Purpose: AAV vector expressing Nrf2 gene
Depositing lab: Connie Cepko. Depositing organization: Harvard Medical School. Publication: NRF2 promotes neuronal survival in neurodegeneration and acute nerve damage. Xiong W, MacColl Garfinkel AE, Li Y, Benowitz LI, Cepko CL. J Clin Invest. 2015 Apr;125(4):1433-45. doi: 10.1172/JCI79735. Epub 2015 Mar 23. PubMed 25798616.
Backbone
  Vector backbone: AAV-MCS8
  Backbone manufacturer: Jeng-Shin Lee, Harvard University
  Backbone size w/o insert (bp): 5422
  Total vector size (bp): 7216
  Vector type: AAV
Growth in bacteria
  Bacterial resistance: Ampicillin, 100 μg/mL
  Growth temperature: 37°C
  Growth strain: NEB Stable
  Copy number: Low Copy
Gene/Insert
  Gene/Insert name: Nrf2 (alt name: Nfe2l2)
  Species: M. musculus (mouse)
  Insert size (bp): 1794
  Entrez Gene: Nfe2l2 (a.k.a. Nrf2)
  Promoter: CMV
  Cloning method: Restriction Enzyme; 5′ cloning site EcoR1 (not destroyed); 3′ cloning site EcoR1 (not destroyed)
  Sequencing primers: 5′ tattggctcatgtccaacat; 3′ aatttcacaaataaagcact
Terms and licenses: Academic/Nonprofit Terms; Industry Terms: Not Available to Industry
How to cite: AAV-CMV-Nrf2 was a gift from Connie Cepko (Addgene plasmid # 67636 ; http://n2t.net/addgene:67636 ; RRID:Addgene_67636)
