[The description below was written by a language model from this plasmid's Addgene catalogue record and pLannotate feature annotations shown in this document.]
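Description:
AAV-CMV-Nrf2 is an adeno-associated virus transfer plasmid built on the AAV-MCS8 backbone (7,216 bp in total) that carries the mouse transcription factor gene Nrf2 (Nfe2l2) for packaging into recombinant AAV and delivery to mammalian cells. The expression cassette lies between two AAV2 inverted terminal repeats, the cis elements required for replication and encapsidation of the vector genome when Rep, Cap and helper functions are supplied in trans. In bacteria the plasmid replicates from a ColE1/pUC-type origin and is selected with ampicillin through the β-lactamase gene. An f1 phage origin and short remnants of M13, lacZα, lacI, rop and bom sequences are also annotated in the backbone and appear to be cloning leftovers rather than functional parts. The catalogue lists the plasmid as low copy and propagated in a recombination-deficient strain, which is a common precaution for ITR-containing plasmids because the repeats are prone to rearrangement.

Within the ITRs, the human cytomegalovirus immediate early enhancer and promoter drive strong, broadly active transcription. They are followed by an internally truncated human β-globin intron and a short adjoining β-globin exon fragment, an arrangement generally used to improve transcript processing and expression. The roughly 1.8 kb Nfe2l2 coding sequence, inserted at EcoRI sites, comes next. It is followed by a fragment of a multiple cloning site and a partial SV40 polyadenylation signal, which is annotated on the reverse strand. No epitope tag or reporter is annotated.

The stated purpose is AAV-mediated expression of Nrf2. The associated publication concerns NRF2 promoting neuronal survival in neurodegeneration and acute nerve damage, which suggests use in overexpression studies in neural tissue.
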