Features (pLannotate 1.2.2; 19 found; start..end, strand, type, name):
    212..591     +  enhancer       CMV enhancer: human cytomegalovirus immediate early enhancer
    592..795     +  promoter       CMV promoter: human cytomegalovirus (CMV) immediate early promoter
    929..1404    +  intron         β-globin intron: internally truncated intron from human β-globin
   1408..1458    +  CDS            HBB (fragment): HBB_COLGU - Experimental evidence at transcript level: Swiss-Prot protein existence level 2. Involved in oxygen transport from the lung to the various peripheral tissues. From Colobus guereza (Mantled guereza) (Eastern black-and-white colobus monkey).
   1472..3262    +  CDS            Nfe2l2: NF2L2_MOUSE - Also known as Nrf2 From Mus musculus (Mouse).
   3285..3312    +  misc_feature   MCS (fragment): pBluescript multiple cloning site
   3313..3381    -  polyA_signal   SV40 poly(A) signal (fragment): SV40 polyadenylation signal
   3498..3625    +  repeat_region  AAV2 ITR (fragment): inverted terminal repeat of adeno-associated virus serotype 2 inverted
   3623..3695    +  CDS            lacZα (fragment): LacZα fragment of β-galactosidase; lacZ fragment
   3704..4011    +  CDS            M13 gene IV (fragment) (sequence partly withheld): pIV; IV; phage assembly
   3999..4454    +  rep_origin     f1 ori (sequence partly withheld): f1 bacteriophage origin of replication; arrow indicates direction of (+) strand synthesis
   4517..4920    +  CDS            M13 gene II (fragment) (sequence partly withheld): pII; II; replication
   4928..5027    -  misc_feature   bom (fragment): basis of mobility region from pBR322
   5129..5164    -  CDS            rop (fragment): Rop protein, which maintains plasmids at low copy number; rop
   5259..5363    +  promoter       AmpR promoter: bla
   5364..6224    +  CDS            AmpR: β-lactamase; bla; confers resistance to ampicillin, carbenicillin, and related antibiotics
   6395..6983    +  rep_origin     ori: high-copy-number ColE1/pMB1/pBR322/pUC origin of replication
   7166..6       +  CDS            lacI (fragment) (across the origin): lac repressor; lacI; The lac repressor binds to the lac operator to inhibit transcription in E. coli. This inhibition can be relieved by adding lactose or isopropyl-β-D-thiogalactopyranoside (IPTG).
   7216..133     -  repeat_region  AAV2 ITR (across the origin): inverted terminal repeat of adeno-associated virus serotype 2 inverted
>Addgene plasmid #67636 | AAV-CMV-Nrf2 | depositor full sequence | sequence record 118613 | AAV-CMV-Nrf2 sequence 7216 bps
CAGCTGCGCGCTCGCTCGCTCACTGAGGCCGCCCGGGCAAAGCCCGGGCGTCGGGCGACCTTTGGTCGCC
CGGCCTCAGTGAGCGAGCGAGCGCGCAGAGAGGGAGTGGCCAACTCCATCACTAGGGGTTCCTTGTAGTT
AATGATTAACCCGCCATGCTACTTATCTACGTACATTTATATTGGCTCATGTCCAACATTACCGCCATGT
TGACATTGATTATTGACTAGTTATTAATAGTAATCAATTACGGGGTCATTAGTTCATAGCCCATATATGG
AGTTCCGCGTTACATAACTTACGGTAAATGGCCCGCCTGGCTGACCGCCCAACGACCCCCGCCCATTGAC
GTCAATAATGACGTATGTTCCCATAGTAACGCCAATAGGGACTTTCCATTGACGTCAATGGGTGGAGTAT
TTACGGTAAACTGCCCACTTGGCAGTACATCAAGTGTATCATATGCCAAGTACGCCCCCTATTGACGTCA
ATGACGGTAAATGGCCCGCCTGGCATTATGCCCAGTACATGACCTTATGGGACTTTCCTACTTGGCAGTA
CATCTACGTATTAGTCATCGCTATTACCATGGTGATGCGGTTTTGGCAGTACATCAATGGGCGTGGATAG
CGGTTTGACTCACGGGGATTTCCAAGTCTCCACCCCATTGACGTCAATGGGAGTTTGTTTTGGCACCAAA
ATCAACGGGACTTTCCAAAATGTCGTAACAACTCCGCCCCATTGACGCAAATGGGCGGTAGGCGTGTACG
GTGGGAGGTCTATATAAGCAGAGCTCGTTTAGTGAACCGTCAGATCGCCTGGAGACGCCATCCACGCTGT
TTTGACCTCCATAGAAGACACCGGGACCGATCCAGCCTCCCCTCGAAGCTTACATGTGGTACCGAGCTCG
GATCCTGAGAACTTCAGGGTGAGTCTATGGGACCCTTGATGTTTTCTTTCCCCTTCTTTTCTATGGTTAA
GTTCATGTCATAGGAAGGGGAGAAGTAACAGGGTACACATATTGACCAAATCAGGGTAATTTTGCATTTG
TAATTTTAAAAAATGCTTTCTTCTTTTAATATACTTTTTTGTTTATCTTATTTCTAATACTTTCCCTAAT
CTCTTTCTTTCAGGGCAATAATGATACAATGTATCATGCCTCTTTGCACCATTCTAAAGAATAACAGTGA
TAATTTCTGGGTTAAGGCAATAGCAATATTTCTGCATATAAATATTTCTGCATATAAATTGTAACTGATG
TAAGAGGTTTCATATTGCTAATAGCAGCTACAATCCAGCTACCATTCTGCTTTTATTTTATGGTTGGGAT
AAGGCTGGATTATTCTGAGTCCAAGCTAGGCCCTTTTGCTAATCATGTTCATACCTCTTATCTTCCTCCC
ACAGCTCCTGGGCAACGTGCTGGTCTGTGTGCTGGCCCATCACTTTGGCAAAGAATTCCGCGGGCGGCCG
CATGATGGACTTGGAGTTGCCACCGCCAGGACTACAGTCCCAGCAGGACATGGATTTGATTGACATCCTT
TGGAGGCAAGACATAGATCTTGGAGTAAGTCGAGAAGTGTTTGACTTTAGTCAGCGACAGAAGGACTATG
AGTTGGAAAAACAGAAAAAACTCGAAAAGGAAAGACAAGAGCAACTCCAGAAGGAACAGGAGAAGGCCTT
TTTCGCTCAGTTTCAACTGGATGAAGAAACAGGAGAATTCCTCCCAATTCAGCCGGCCCAGCACATCCAG
ACAGACACTAGTGGATCCGCCAGCTACTCCCAGGTTGCCCACATTCCCAAACAAGATGCCTTGTACTTTG
AAGACTGTATGCAGCTTTTGGCAGAGACATTCCCATTTGTTGATGACCATGAGTCGCTTGCCCTGGATAT
CCCCAGCCACGCTGAAAGTTCAGTCTTCACTGCCCCTCATCAGGCCCAGTCCCTCAATAGCTCTCTGGAG
GCAGCCATGACTGATTTAAGCAGCATAGAGCAGGACATGGAGCAAGTTTGGCAGGAGCTATTTTCCATTC
CCGAATTACAGTGTCTTAATACCGAAAACAAGCAGCTGGCTGATACTACCGCTGTTCCCAGCCCAGAAGC
CACACTGACAGAAATGGACAGCAATTACCATTTTTACTCATCGATCTCCTCGCTGGAAAAAGAAGTGGGC
AACTGTGGTCCACATTTCCTTCATGGTTTTGAGGATTCTTTCAGCAGCATCCTCTCCACTGATGATGCCA
GCCAGCTGACCTCCTTAGACTCAAATCCCACCTTAAACACAGATTTTGGCGATGAATTTTATTCTGCTTT
CATAGCAGAGCCCAGTGACGGTGGCAGCATGCCTTCCTCCGCTGCCATCAGTCAGTCACTCTCTGAACTC
CTGGACGGGACTATTGAAGGCTGTGACCTGTCACTGTGTAAAGCTTTCAACCCGAAGCACGCTGAAGGCA
CAATGGAATTCAATGACTCTGACTCTGGCATTTCACTGAACACAAGTCCCAGCCGAGCGTCCCCAGAGCA
CTCCGTGGAGTCTTCCATTTACGGAGACCCACCGCCTGGGTTCAGTGACTCGGAAATGGAGGAGCTAGAT
AGTGCCCCTGGAAGTGTCAAACAGAACGGCCCTAAAGCACAGCCAGCACATTCTCCTGGAGACACAGTAC
AGCCTCTGTCACCAGCTCAAGGGCACAGTGCTCCTATGCGTGAATCCCAATGTGAAAATACAACAAAAAA
AGAAGTTCCCGTGAGTCCTGGTCATCAAAAAGCCCCATTCACAAAAGACAAACATTCAAGCCGCTTAGAG
GCTCATCTCACACGAGATGAGCTTAGGGCAAAAGCTCTCCATATTCCATTCCCTGTCGAAAAAATCATTA
ACCTCCCTGTTGATGACTTCAATGAAATGATGTCCAAGGAGCAATTCAATGAAGCTCAGCTCGCATTGAT
CCGAGATATACGCAGGAGAGGTAAGAATAAAGTCGCCGCCCAGAACTGTAGGAAAAGGAAGCTGGAGAAC
ATTGTCGAGCTGGAGCAAGACTTGGGCCACTTAAAAGACGAGAGAGAAAAACTACTCAGAGAAAAGGGAG
AAAACGACAGAAACCTCCATCTACTGAAAAGGCGGCTCAGCACCTTGTATCTTGAAGTCTTCAGCATGTT
ACGTGATGAGGATGGAAAGCCTTACTCTCCCAGTGAATACTCTCTGCAGCAAACCAGAGATGGCAATGTG
TTCCTTGTTCCCAAAAGCAAGAAGCCAGATACAAAGAAAAACTAGGCGGCCGCTCTAGAGGATCCAAGCT
TATCGATACCGTCGACCTCGAGTGCTTTATTTGTGAAATTTGTGATACTATTGCTTTATTTGTAACCATT
ATAAGCTGCAATAAACAAGTTAACAACAACAATTGCATTCATTTTATTGTTTCAGGTTCAGGGGGAGGTG
TGGGAGGTTTTTTAAAGGGGGAGGGGGTACGTAGATAAGTAGCATGGCGGGTTAATCATTAACTACAAGG
AACCCCTAGTGATGGAGTTGGCCACTCCCTCTCTGCGCGCTCGCTCGCTCACTGAGGCCGGGCGACCAAA
GGTCGCCCGACGCCCGGGCTTTGCCCGGGCGGCCTCAGTGAGCGAGCGAGCGCGCCAGCTGGCGTAATAG
CGAAGAGGCCCGCACCGATCGCCCTTCCCAACAGTTGCGCAGCCTGAATGGCGAATGGCGATTCT
[38 nt withheld, positions 3706-3743]
C
[378 nt withheld, positions 3745-4122]
C
[91 nt withheld, positions 4124-4214]
A
[49 nt withheld, positions 4216-4264]
CCTTTGACGTTGGAGTCCACGTTCTTT
[37 nt withheld, positions 4292-4328]
ACCCTATCTCGGTCTATTCTTTTGATTTATAAGGGATTTTGCCGATTTCGGCCTATTGGTTAAAAAATGA
GCTGATTTAACAAAAATTTAACGCGAATTTTAACAAAAT
[37 nt withheld, positions 4438-4474]
T
[100 nt withheld, positions 4476-4575]
CTCAGGCAATGACCTGATAGCCTTTGTAG
[69 nt withheld, positions 4605-4673]
T
[44 nt withheld, positions 4675-4718]
ACCTACACATTACTCA
[44 nt withheld, positions 4735-4778]
TTGCGTTGAAATAAAGGCTTCTCCC
[83 nt withheld, positions 4804-4886]
TTCTTTGCCTTGCCTGTATGATTTATTGGATGTTGGAATGCCCTGATGCGGTATTTTCTCCTTACGCATC
TGTGCGGTATTTCACACCGCATATGGTGCACTCTCAGTACAATCTGCTCTGATGCCGCATAGTTAAGCCA
GCCCCGACACCCGCCAACACCCGCTGACGCGCCCTGACGGGCTTGTCTGCTCCCGGCATCCGCTTACAGA
CAAGCTGTGACCGTCTCCGGGAGCTGCATGTGTCAGAGGTTTTCACCGTCATCACCGAAACGCGCGAGAC
GAAAGGGCCTCGTGATACGCCTATTTTTATAGGTTAATGTCATGATAATAATGGTTTCTTAGACGTCAGG
TGGCACTTTTCGGGGAAATGTGCGCGGAACCCCTATTTGTTTATTTTTCTAAATACATTCAAATATGTAT
CCGCTCATGAGACAATAACCCTGATAAATGCTTCAATAATATTGAAAAAGGAAGAGTATGAGTATTCAAC
ATTTCCGTGTCGCCCTTATTCCCTTTTTTGCGGCATTTTGCCTTCCTGTTTTTGCTCACCCAGAAACGCT
GGTGAAAGTAAAAGATGCTGAAGATCAGTTGGGTGCACGAGTGGGTTACATCGAACTGGATCTCAACAGC
GGTAAGATCCTTGAGAGTTTTCGCCCCGAAGAACGTTTTCCAATGATGAGCACTTTTAAAGTTCTGCTAT
GTGGCGCGGTATTATCCCGTATTGACGCCGGGCAAGAGCAACTCGGTCGCCGCATACACTATTCTCAGAA
TGACTTGGTTGAGTACTCACCAGTCACAGAAAAGCATCTTACGGATGGCATGACAGTAAGAGAATTATGC
AGTGCTGCCATAACCATGAGTGATAACACTGCGGCCAACTTACTTCTGACAACGATCGGAGGACCGAAGG
AGCTAACCGCTTTTTTGCACAACATGGGGGATCATGTAACTCGCCTTGATCGTTGGGAACCGGAGCTGAA
TGAAGCCATACCAAACGACGAGCGTGACACCACGATGCCTGTAGCAATGGCAACAACGTTGCGCAAACTA
TTAACTGGCGAACTACTTACTCTAGCTTCCCGGCAACAATTAATAGACTGGATGGAGGCGGATAAAGTTG
CAGGACCACTTCTGCGCTCGGCCCTTCCGGCTGGCTGGTTTATTGCTGATAAATCTGGAGCCGGTGAGCG
TGGGTCTCGCGGTATCATTGCAGCACTGGGGCCAGATGGTAAGCCCTCCCGTATCGTAGTTATCTACACG
ACGGGGAGTCAGGCAACTATGGATGAACGAAATAGACAGATCGCTGAGATAGGTGCCTCACTGATTAAGC
ATTGGTAACTGTCAGACCAAGTTTACTCATATATACTTTAGATTGATTTAAAACTTCATTTTTAATTTAA
AAGGATCTAGGTGAAGATCCTTTTTGATAATCTCATGACCAAAATCCCTTAACGTGAGTTTTCGTTCCAC
TGAGCGTCAGACCCCGTAGAAAAGATCAAAGGATCTTCTTGAGATCCTTTTTTTCTGCGCGTAATCTGCT
GCTTGCAAACAAAAAAACCACCGCTACCAGCGGTGGTTTGTTTGCCGGATCAAGAGCTACCAACTCTTTT
TCCGAAGGTAACTGGCTTCAGCAGAGCGCAGATACCAAATACTGTCCTTCTAGTGTAGCCGTAGTTAGGC
CACCACTTCAAGAACTCTGTAGCACCGCCTACATACCTCGCTCTGCTAATCCTGTTACCAGTGGCTGCTG
CCAGTGGCGATAAGTCGTGTCTTACCGGGTTGGACTCAAGACGATAGTTACCGGATAAGGCGCAGCGGTC
GGGCTGAACGGGGGGTTCGTGCACACAGCCCAGCTTGGAGCGAACGACCTACACCGAACTGAGATACCTA
CAGCGTGAGCTATGAGAAAGCGCCACGCTTCCCGAAGGGAGAAAGGCGGACAGGTATCCGGTAAGCGGCA
GGGTCGGAACAGGAGAGCGCACGAGGGAGCTTCCAGGGGGAAACGCCTGGTATCTTTATAGTCCTGTCGG
GTTTCGCCACCTCTGACTTGAGCGTCGATTTTTGTGATGCTCGTCAGGGGGGCGGAGCCTATGGAAAAAC
GCCAGCAACGCGGCCTTTTTACGGTTCCTGGCCTTTTGCTGGCCTTTTGCTCACATGTTCTTTCCTGCGT
TATCCCCTGATTCTGTGGATAACCGTATTACCGCCTTTGAGTGAGCTGATACCGCTCGCCGCAGCCGAAC
GACCGAGCGCAGCGAGTCAGTGAGCGAGGAAGCGGAAGAGCGCCCAATACGCAAACCGCCTCTCCCCGCG
CGTTGGCCGATTCATTAATG
