>Addgene plasmid #67636 | AAV-CMV-Nrf2 | addgene partial sequence | sequence record 121576 | pCAX-F 5'-CAGCTCCTGGGCAACGTGC-3'
TCACTTTGGCAAAGAATTCCGCGGGCGGCCGCATGATGGACTTGGAGTTGCCACCGCCAGGACTACAGTC
CCAGCAGGACATGGATTTGATTGACATCCTTTGGAGGCAAGACATAGATCTTGGAGTAAGTCGAGAAGTG
TTTGACTTTAGTCAGCGACAGAAGGACTATGAGTTGGAAAAACAGAAAAAACTCGAAAAGGAAAGACAAG
AGCAACTCCAGAAGGAACAGGAGAAGGCCTTTTTCGCTCAGTTTCAACTGGATGAAGAAACAGGAGAATT
CCTCCCAATTCAGCCGGCCCAGCACATCCAGACAGACACTAGTGGATCCGCCAGCTACTCCCAGGTTGCC
CACATTCCCAAACAAGATGCCTTGTACTTTGAAGACTGTATGCAGCTTTTGGCAGAGACATTCCCATTTG
TTGATGACCATGAGTCGCTTGCCCTGGATATCCCCAGCCACGCTGAAAGTTCAGTCTTCACTGCCCCTCA
TCAGGCCCAGTCCCTCAATAGCTCTCTGGAGGCAGCCATGACTGATTTAAGCAGCATAGAGCAGGACATG
GAGCAAGTTTGGCAGGAGCTATTTTCCATTCCCGAATTACAGTGTCTTAATACCGAAAACAAGCAGCTGG
CTGATACTACCGCTGTTCCCAGCCCAGAAGCCACACTGACAGAAATGGACAGCAATTACCATTTTTACTC
ATCGATCTCCTCGCTGGAAAAAGAAGTGGGCAACTGTGGTCCACATTTCCTTCATGGTTTTGAGGATTCT
TTCAGCAGCATCCTCTCCACTGATGATGCCAGCCAGCTGACCTCCTTAGACTCAAATCCCACCTTAAACA
CAGATTTTGGCGATGAATTTTATTCTGCTTTCATAGCAGAGCCCAGTGACGGTGGCAGCATGCCTTCCTC
CGCTGCCATCAGTCAGTCACTCTCTGAACTCCTGGACGGGACTATTGAAGGCTGTGACCTGTCACTGTGT
AAAGCTTTCAACCCGAAGCACGCTGAAGGCACAATGGAATTCAATGACTCTGACTCTGGCATTTCACTGA
ACACAAGTCCCAGCCGAGCGTCCCC
