>Addgene plasmid #67636 | AAV-CMV-Nrf2 | addgene partial sequence | sequence record 122544 | pPR244-F 5'-CCTCGAGGTCGACGGTATC-3'
GAGCGGCCGCCTAGTTTTTCTTTGTATCTGGCTTCTTGCTTTTGGGAACAAGGAACACATTGCCATCTCT
GGTTTGCTGCAGAGAGTATTCACTGGGAGAGTAAGGCTTTCCATCCTCATCACGTAACATGCTGAAGACT
TCAAGATACAAGGTGCTGAGCCGCCTTTTCAGTAGATGGAGGTTTCTGTCGTTTTCTCCCTTTTCTCTGA
GTAGTTTTTCTCTCTCGTCTTTTAAGTGGCCCAAGTCTTGCTCCAGCTCGACAATGTTCTCCAGCTTCCT
TTTCCTACAGTTCTGGGCGGCGACTTTATTCTTACCTCTCCTGCGTATATCTCGGATCAATGCGAGCTGA
GCTTCATTGAATTGCTCCTTGGACATCATTTCATTGAAGTCATCAACAGGGAGGTTAATGATTTTTTCGA
CAGGGAATGGAATATGGAGAGCTTTTGCCCTAAGCTCATCTCGTGTGAGATGAGCCTCTAAGCGGCTTGA
ATGTTTGTCTTTTGTGAATGGGGCTTTTTGATGACCAGGACTCACGGGAACTTCTTTTTTTGTTGTATTT
TCACATTGGGATTCACGCATAGGAGCACTGTGCCCTTGAGCTGGTGACAGAGGCTGTACTGTGTCTCCAG
GAGAATGTGCTGGCTGTGCTTTAGGGCCGTTCTGTTTGACACTTCCAGGGGCACTATCTAGCTCCTCCAT
TTCCGAGTCACTGAACCCAGGCGGTGGGTCTCCGTAAATGGAAGACTCCACGGAGTGCTCTGGGGACGCT
CGGCTGGGACTTGTGTTCAGTGAAATGCCAGAGTCAGAGTCATTGAATTCCATTGTGCCTTC
